Addgene plasmid #74277: pJK556
Purpose: Produces formylglycinamide ribonucleotide amidotransferase, N-terminal His6 tag (H6EcPurL)
Depositing lab: T. J. Kappock. Depositing organization: Purdue University.
Backbone
  Vector backbone: pET22b
  Total vector size (bp): 9306
  Modifications to backbone: pET22b-HT adds a 17-residue sequence including a N-terminal His6 tag
  Vector type: Bacterial Expression
Growth in bacteria
  Bacterial resistance: Ampicillin, 100 μg/mL
  Growth temperature: 37°C
  Growth strain: DH5alpha
  Copy number: Unknown
Gene/Insert
  Gene/Insert name: formylglycinamidine ribonucleotide synthetase (alt name: large PurL)
  Species: Escherichia coli
  Mutation: changes alanine-1246 to serine, numerous silent mutations
  GenBank ID: WP_000970138.1
  Promoter: T7
  Tag / fusion protein: His6 (N terminal on backbone)
  Cloning method: Restriction Enzyme; 5′ cloning site BamHI (destroyed during cloning); 3′ cloning site XhoI (not destroyed)
  Sequencing primers: 5′ T7 promoter; 3′ T7 terminator
Resource information
  A portion of this plasmid was derived from a plasmid made by: Based on a plasmid obtained from Jamie Williamson (Scripps).
Terms and licenses: Academic/Nonprofit Terms; Industry Terms: Not Available to Industry
Depositor comments: Repaired form of a plasmid described originally in Schultheisz HL, Szymczyna BR, Scott LG, Williamson JR (2008) Pathway engineered enzymatic de novo purine nucleotide synthesis. ACS Chem Biol. 3, 499-511. doi: 10.1021/cb800066p
How to cite: pJK556 was a gift from T. J. Kappock (Addgene plasmid # 74277 ; http://n2t.net/addgene:74277 ; RRID:Addgene_74277)
