[The description below was written by a language model from this plasmid's Addgene catalogue record and pLannotate feature annotations shown in this document.]
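Description:
pJK556 is a 9,306 bp bacterial expression plasmid built on pET22b-HT, a pET22b derivative that adds a 17-residue N-terminal leader containing a His6 tag. It produces Escherichia coli formylglycinamide ribonucleotide amidotransferase (large PurL, also called FGAM synthetase). This purine-biosynthesis enzyme uses ATP and glutamine to convert formylglycinamide ribonucleotide to formylglycinamidine ribonucleotide. The plasmid is selected through the AmpR β-lactamase gene and replicates from a pBR322/ColE1-type origin. The rop gene and bom region are retained, which is typical of the moderate-copy pET backbone, although the record lists copy number as unknown. An f1 origin is also present, along with short tetracycline-resistance fragments that are nonfunctional pBR322 remnants.

The purL coding sequence of roughly 3.9 kb is driven by a T7 promoter with an adjacent lac operator and the T7 gene 10 ribosome binding site, and it ends at the T7 terminator. A plasmid-borne lacI gene supplies repressor, so expression depends on a host providing T7 RNA polymerase and can be induced with IPTG. The feature table shows a TEV protease recognition site between the N-terminal His tag and purL, which should allow the tag to be removed after affinity purification. A His-tag fragment from the backbone is also annotated downstream of the insert. The record describes only an N-terminal tag, so this fragment is presumably not translated. The insert was cloned between a BamHI site, destroyed in the process, and a retained XhoI site. It carries an alanine-1246-to-serine change plus numerous silent mutations relative to the reference sequence.

The depositor describes pJK556 as a repaired form of an earlier plasmid used for pathway-engineered enzymatic de novo purine nucleotide synthesis. Its use is therefore the production of purified recombinant PurL for in vitro enzymology or nucleotide synthesis.
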