Features (pLannotate 1.2.2; 21 found; start..end, strand, type, name):
     26..73      -  terminator     T7 terminator: transcription terminator for bacteriophage T7 RNA polymerase
     81..130     -  CDS            SET1 (fragment): solubility-enhancement tag derived from T7 phage gene 10B
    140..157     -  CDS            9xHis (fragment): 9xHis affinity tag
    167..4051    -  CDS            purL: PUR4_ECOLI - Also known as purI. Experimental evidence at protein level: Swiss-Prot protein existence level 1. Phosphoribosylformylglycinamidine synthase involved in the purines biosynthetic pathway. Catalyzes the ATP-dependent conversion of formylglycinamide ribonucleotide (FGAR) and glutamine to yield formylglycinamidine ribonucleotide (FGAM) and glutamate. From Escherichia coli (strain K12).
   4058..4078    -  CDS            TEV site: tobacco etch virus (TEV) protease recognition and cleavage site
   4083..4101    -  CDS            capTEV™ (fragment): composite tag for in vivo biotinylation, TEV protease cleavage, and 6xHis tagging
   4110..4132    -  RBS            RBS: efficient ribosome binding site from bacteriophage T7 gene 10 (Olins and Rangwala, 1989)
   4147..4171    -  protein_bind   lac operator: The lac repressor binds to the lac operator to inhibit transcription in E. coli. This inhibition can be relieved by adding lactose or isopropyl-β-D-thiogalactopyranoside (IPTG). lac repressor encoded by lacI
   4172..4190    -  promoter       T7 promoter: promoter for bacteriophage T7 RNA polymerase
   4212..4491    +  CDS            TcR (fragment): tetracycline efflux protein; tet; confers resistance to tetracycline
   4499..4576    +  promoter       lacI promoter: lacI
   4577..5659    +  CDS            lacI: lac repressor; lacI; The lac repressor binds to the lac operator to inhibit transcription in E. coli. This inhibition can be relieved by adding lactose or isopropyl-β-D-thiogalactopyranoside (IPTG).
   5672..5693    +  protein_bind   CAP binding site: CAP binding activates transcription in the presence of cAMP. E. coli catabolite activator protein
   5708..5999    +  CDS            TcR (fragment): tetracycline efflux protein; tet; confers resistance to tetracycline
   6071..6451    -  CDS            YPB1_ECOLX: Protein predicted: Swiss-Prot protein existence level 4. From Escherichia coli.
   6468..6659    +  CDS            rop: Rop protein, which maintains plasmids at low copy number; rop
   6761..6903    +  misc_feature   bom: basis of mobility region from pBR322
   7089..7677    -  rep_origin     ori: high-copy-number ColE1/pMB1/pBR322/pUC origin of replication
   7848..8708    -  CDS            AmpR: β-lactamase; bla; confers resistance to ampicillin, carbenicillin, and related antibiotics
   8709..8813    -  promoter       AmpR promoter: bla
   8840..9295    -  rep_origin     f1 ori (sequence partly withheld): f1 bacteriophage origin of replication; arrow indicates direction of (+) strand synthesis
>Addgene plasmid #74277 | pJK556 | depositor full sequence | sequence record 139780 | pJK556 sequence 9306 bps
ATCCGGATATAGTTCCTCCTTTCAGCAAAAAACCCCTCAAGACCCGTTTAGAGGCCCCAAGGGGTTATGC
TAGTTATTGCTCAGCGGTGGCAGCAGCCAACTCAGCTTCCTTTCGGGCTTTGTTAGCAGCCGGATCTCAG
TGGTGGTGGTGGTGGTGCTCGAGTTACCCCAACTGCTTACGCGCATTGCGGAAAATGCGCATCCATGGGC
CATCCTCGCCCCAGTTTTCCGGATGCCAGGAGTTGCTGACAGTACGGAAAACACGTTCCGGGTGCGGCAT
CATAATGGTGACTCGACCACTTTCAGTCGTAACCGACGTAATACCGTTCGGTGAACCGTTCGGGTTAGCC
GGGTAGGTTTCAGTGACTTTGCCGAAGTTATCGACATAGCGCAGTGCCACCAGCCCTTTGCTTTCCAGTG
CCGCCAGATGCGCCGCATCACGCACTTCCACGCGCCCTTCACCATGAGAGACAGCAATCGGCATTTGCGA
GCCCACCATCCCCTGCAACAGCAGAGACGGGCTTTGGGTTACTTCAACCAGGCTGAAACGCGCTTCAAAG
CGATCGGAGGTATTGCGCACAAAACGTGGCCACAACTCACTACCTGGGATCAGTTCGCGCAGGTTAGACA
TCATCTGGCAACCGTTACATACCCCCAGCGCCAGCGTTTGCGGACGGTGGAAGAAGGTTGCAAACTCATC
GCGTACACGGTCATTGAACAGGATTGACTTCGCCCAACCTTCACCGGCACCCAGCACATCACCGTAGGAG
AAACCACCGCACGCGACCAGGGCGTGGAAATCTTCCAGGCCCGTGCGTCCGGTCAGCAGGTCACTCATAT
GCACGTCGATAGCATCAAAGCCTGCACGGTGGAAAGCTGCCGCCATTTCAACATGCGAGTTCACGCCCTG
CTCACGCAGTACGGCAACTTTCGGACGTGCGCCAGTGGCAATATACGGTGCTGCCACATCTTCGTTGATA
TCGAACGACAGTTTTACATTCAGGCCCGGATCGGCGTCGTTAGATTTCGCCTGATGCTCCTGATCGGCAC
ACTCCGGGTTGTCACGCAGGCGCTGCATCTGCCAGGTAGTTTCTGCCCACCAGACACGCAACGTGGTGCG
GCTTTCGCTGAATACAGTCTGCCCGTTGGCGGTAATCACAAAACGGTCACCGGAAACCGCCTGCCCTACA
TAATGGACACAATCAGCAAGCCCATGCTGTGCCAGTACGGACTCGACCGCTTCACGGTCAGCGGCACGAA
CCTGAATCACCGCACCCAGTTCTTCGTTAAACAACGCCGCCAGGCGATCGTCGCCCAGAGAGGCAATATC
CGCGTTAATGCCGCAATGACCAGCAAAGGCCATTTCCGCCAGCGTTACCAGCAGGCCGCCATCAGAGCGG
TCGTGGTATGCGAGCAGCTTACGCTGTGCAACCAGCGCCTGAATCGCGTCATAGAAGCCTTTCAGTTGCG
CGACGTCGCGTACATCTGCCGGTTTGTCGCCAAGCTGACGATAAACCTGCGCCAGCGCCGTTGCGCCCAG
CGCGTTATTGCCTTTGCCCAAATCAATCAGCAGCAGTGCGTTATCTTCGGTAGAAAGCTGTGGCGTGATG
GTGTGACGCACATCTTCCACGCGGGCAAATGCAGAAATCACCAGCGACAGCGGCGACGTCATTTCGCGCT
CTTCGTTACCTTCCTGCCAGCGGGTTTTCATCGACATAGAGTCTTTACCCACCGGGATCGTCAGGCCCAG
CGCCGGACAAAGCTCTTCGCCCACGGCTTTAACGGCTTCATACAGGCCCGCATCTTCACCAGGGTGGCCT
GCCGCCGCCATCCAGTTGGCGGAAAGTTTAATGCGTTTGATATCGCCAATCTGTGTTGCGGCAATATTGG
TTAACGCTTCACCGACCGCCAGACGGGCAGAGGCGGCGAAATCCAGCAGCGCAACCGGCGCACGCTCGCC
AATCGCCATCGCTTCACCGTAGTAGCTGTCGAGGCTGGCGGTAGTGACCGCGCAGTTAGCGACCGGCACC
TGCCACGGACCCACCATCTGATCGCGCGCTACCATGCCAGTTACGCTGCGGTCACCGATGGTCACCAGGA
AAGTTTTCTCCGCCACGGTCGGCAGATGCAGTACGCGTTTCACCGCGTCTGCAATGGTGATCCCTTCACG
GACCAGCGCATCGCCCTTCGCTTTCAGCGTTTGTACATCGCGGGTCATCTTCGGCGTTTTACCAAGCAGG
ACGTCCAGCGGCAGATCGATCGGCTGATTATCAAAATGACGATCGTGCAGAGAAAGATGCAGTTCTTCGG
TCGCTTCACCAATCACCGCGTAGGGTGCGCGCTCACGCTTACACAGTTCGTCAAACAGCGGTAATTGATC
GGCAGCAACCGCCAGCACGTAGCGTTCCTGGGATTCGTTACACCAGATTTCCAGCGGGCTCATGCCTGGC
TCGTCGCTCAGAATGTCGCGCAGTTCAAATTTACCGCCACGCCCGCCGTCGCTCACCAGTTCCGGCATAG
CGTTAGAAAGACCGCCTGCGCCAACGTCGTGGATAAACAGTATTGGGTTGGCATCACCAAGCTGCCAGCA
ACGGTCAATCACTTCCTGGCAGCGACGCTCCATCTCCGGGTTGTCGCGCTGTACGGAAGCAAAGTCGAGG
TCGGCATCAGACTGACCAGACGCCATGGAAGACGCCGCGCCGCCGCCAAGACCGATGTTCATTGCCGGGC
CGCCGAGAACGACCAGCTTCGCGCCAACGTTGATCTCGCCTTTTTGTACGTGATCGGCGCGAATGTTGCC
GATCCCGCCCGCCAGCATGATCGGTTTGTGATAACCGCGCAGCTCTTCGCCGTTGTGGCTGTTCACTTTT
TCTTCATAAGTACGGAAGTAGCCGTTCAGTGCCGGACGACCAAATTCGTTGTTAAACGCCGCACCGCCCA
GCGGGCCTTCGGTCATGATGTCCAGCGCGGTGACAATGCGCTCAGGCTTACCGAAATCTTCTTCCCACGG
CTGTTCGAAGCCAGGAATTCGCAGGTTGGAAACGGAGAAACCAACCAAACCCGCTTTCGGCTTCGCGCCG
CGCCCGGTGGCACCTTCATCGCGGATTTCACCGCCGGAACCGGTCGCCGCGCCCGGCCACGGAGAAATCG
CCGTCGGGTGGTTGTGAGTTTCGACTTTCATCAGAATATGCGCCGGTTCCTGATGGAAATCATAGCGGCC
CGTTTCGTGGTCAGCAAAGTAGCGGCCCACTTCAGAACCTTCCATTACGGCGGCGTTATCTTTATAAGCA
GAGAGAACGTGATCTGGCGTGGTTTCGAAAGTATTTTTGATCATCCTGAACAGCGATTTCGGCTGTTGTT
CACCGTCGATAATCCAGTCGGCGTTAAAAATTTTGTGGCGGCAGTGCTCAGAGTTCGCCTGAGCGAACAT
ATACAGCTCGATGTCGTTCGGGTTACGACCAAGCTTTGTGAAAGCATCCTGCAGATAGTCAATTTCATCT
TCCGCCAGAGCCAGGCCAAGACGCAGGTTAGCGTCGATCAGCGCCTGACGGCCCTGCCCCAGCAAATCAA
CGCTTGTGACCGGAGTCGGTTGATGGTGGGCAAACAACTGCTCTGCATCATCTAAATCAAAAAAGACCGT
TTCCATCATGCGGTCGTGCAGTTCAGCGGTAACCTGCTGCCATTGTTCATTGGTCAGCGTACCGGCTTCT
ATATAGTAAGCAACGCCGCGCTCAAGGCGGTTTACCTGTTGTAGCCCGCAGTTATGGGCAATATCGGTCG
CTTTCGAAGACCAGGGAGAGATGGTGCCAGGACGCGGGGTCACCAGCAGGAGTTTGCCTTGCGGGGCGTG
GCTGGCGAGTGCCGGACCATATTTCAGCAGGCGTTCAAGTTGTGCGTGCTCATCATCGTTTAACGGCGCA
TTGAGGTCAGCAAAATGGACATACTCGGCGTAAATATTGTGAACCGGGAGCCTGGCAGCCTGAAAACGTG
CCAGCAGTTTGTTGATTCGGAATGCCGACAGTGCAGGCGAACCACGCAGAATTTCCATCATAGATCCGCC
CTGAAAATACAGGTTTTCGCCGTGATGATGATGATGATGCATATGTATATCTCCTTCTTAAAGTTAAACA
AAATTATTTCTAGAGGGGAATTGTTATCCGCTCACAATTCCCCTATAGTGAGTCGTATTAATTTCGCGGG
ATCGAGATCTCGATCCTCTACGCCGGACGCATCGTGGCCGGCATCACCGGCGCCACAGGTGCGGTTGCTG
GCGCCTATATCGCCGACATCACCGATGGGGAAGATCGGGCTCGCCACTTCGGGCTCATGAGCGCTTGTTT
CGGCGTGGGTATGGTGGCAGGCCCCGTGGCCGGGGGACTGTTGGGCGCCATCTCCTTGCATGCACCATTC
CTTGCGGCGGCGGTGCTCAACGGCCTCAACCTACTACTGGGCTGCTTCCTAATGCAGGAGTCGCATAAGG
GAGAGCGTCGAGATCCCGGACACCATCGAATGGCGCAAAACCTTTCGCGGTATGGCATGATAGCGCCCGG
AAGAGAGTCAATTCAGGGTGGTGAATGTGAAACCAGTAACGTTATACGATGTCGCAGAGTATGCCGGTGT
CTCTTATCAGACCGTTTCCCGCGTGGTGAACCAGGCCAGCCACGTTTCTGCGAAAACGCGGGAAAAAGTG
GAAGCGGCGATGGCGGAGCTGAATTACATTCCCAACCGCGTGGCACAACAACTGGCGGGCAAACAGTCGT
TGCTGATTGGCGTTGCCACCTCCAGTCTGGCCCTGCACGCGCCGTCGCAAATTGTCGCGGCGATTAAATC
TCGCGCCGATCAACTGGGTGCCAGCGTGGTGGTGTCGATGGTAGAACGAAGCGGCGTCGAAGCCTGTAAA
GCGGCGGTGCACAATCTTCTCGCGCAACGCGTCAGTGGGCTGATCATTAACTATCCGCTGGATGACCAGG
ATGCCATTGCTGTGGAAGCTGCCTGCACTAATGTTCCGGCGTTATTTCTTGATGTCTCTGACCAGACACC
CATCAACAGTATTATTTTCTCCCATGAAGACGGTACGCGACTGGGCGTGGAGCATCTGGTCGCATTGGGT
CACCAGCAAATCGCGCTGTTAGCGGGCCCATTAAGTTCTGTCTCGGCGCGTCTGCGTCTGGCTGGCTGGC
ATAAATATCTCACTCGCAATCAAATTCAGCCGATAGCGGAACGGGAAGGCGACTGGAGTGCCATGTCCGG
TTTTCAACAAACCATGCAAATGCTGAATGAGGGCATCGTTCCCACTGCGATGCTGGTTGCCAACGATCAG
ATGGCGCTGGGCGCAATGCGCGCCATTACCGAGTCCGGGCTGCGCGTTGGTGCGGATATCTCGGTAGTGG
GATACGACGATACCGAAGACAGCTCATGTTATATCCCGCCGTTAACCACCATCAAACAGGATTTTCGCCT
GCTGGGGCAAACCAGCGTGGACCGCTTGCTGCAACTCTCTCAGGGCCAGGCGGTGAAGGGCAATCAGCTG
TTGCCCGTCTCACTGGTGAAAAGAAAAACCACCCTGGCGCCCAATACGCAAACCGCCTCTCCCCGCGCGT
TGGCCGATTCATTAATGCAGCTGGCACGACAGGTTTCCCGACTGGAAAGCGGGCAGTGAGCGCAACGCAA
TTAATGTAAGTTAGCTCACTCATTAGGCACCGGGATCTCGACCGATGCCCTTGAGAGCCTTCAACCCAGT
CAGCTCCTTCCGGTGGGCGCGGGGCATGACTATCGTCGCCGCACTTATGACTGTCTTCTTTATCATGCAA
CTCGTAGGACAGGTGCCGGCAGCGCTCTGGGTCATTTTCGGCGAGGACCGCTTTCGCTGGAGCGCGACGA
TGATCGGCCTGTCGCTTGCGGTATTCGGAATCTTGCACGCCCTCGCTCAAGCCTTCGTCACTGGTCCCGC
CACCAAACGTTTCGGCGAGAAGCAGGCCATTATCGCCGGCATGGCGGCCCCACGGGTGCGCATGATCGTG
CTCCTGTCGTTGAGGACCCGGCTAGGCTGGCGGGGTTGCCTTACTGGTTAGCAGAATGAATCACCGATAC
GCGAGCGAACGTGAAGCGACTGCTGCTGCAAAACGTCTGCGACCTGAGCAACAACATGAATGGTCTTCGG
TTTCCGTGTTTCGTAAAGTCTGGAAACGCGGAAGTCAGCGCCCTGCACCATTATGTTCCGGATCTGCATC
GCAGGATGCTGCTGGCTACCCTGTGGAACACCTACATCTGTATTAACGAAGCGCTGGCATTGACCCTGAG
TGATTTTTCTCTGGTCCCGCCGCATCCATACCGCCAGTTGTTTACCCTCACAACGTTCCAGTAACCGGGC
ATGTTCATCATCAGTAACCCGTATCGTGAGCATCCTCTCTCGTTTCATCGGTATCATTACCCCCATGAAC
AGAAATCCCCCTTACACGGAGGCATCAGTGACCAAACAGGAAAAAACCGCCCTTAACATGGCCCGCTTTA
TCAGAAGCCAGACATTAACGCTTCTGGAGAAACTCAACGAGCTGGACGCGGATGAACAGGCAGACATCTG
TGAATCGCTTCACGACCACGCTGATGAGCTTTACCGCAGCTGCCTCGCGCGTTTCGGTGATGACGGTGAA
AACCTCTGACACATGCAGCTCCCGGAGACGGTCACAGCTTGTCTGTAAGCGGATGCCGGGAGCAGACAAG
CCCGTCAGGGCGCGTCAGCGGGTGTTGGCGGGTGTCGGGGCGCAGCCATGACCCAGTCACGTAGCGATAG
CGGAGTGTATACTGGCTTAACTATGCGGCATCAGAGCAGATTGTACTGAGAGTGCACCATATATGCGGTG
TGAAATACCGCACAGATGCGTAAGGAGAAAATACCGCATCAGGCGCTCTTCCGCTTCCTCGCTCACTGAC
TCGCTGCGCTCGGTCGTTCGGCTGCGGCGAGCGGTATCAGCTCACTCAAAGGCGGTAATACGGTTATCCA
CAGAATCAGGGGATAACGCAGGAAAGAACATGTGAGCAAAAGGCCAGCAAAAGGCCAGGAACCGTAAAAA
GGCCGCGTTGCTGGCGTTTTTCCATAGGCTCCGCCCCCCTGACGAGCATCACAAAAATCGACGCTCAAGT
CAGAGGTGGCGAAACCCGACAGGACTATAAAGATACCAGGCGTTTCCCCCTGGAAGCTCCCTCGTGCGCT
CTCCTGTTCCGACCCTGCCGCTTACCGGATACCTGTCCGCCTTTCTCCCTTCGGGAAGCGTGGCGCTTTC
TCATAGCTCACGCTGTAGGTATCTCAGTTCGGTGTAGGTCGTTCGCTCCAAGCTGGGCTGTGTGCACGAA
CCCCCCGTTCAGCCCGACCGCTGCGCCTTATCCGGTAACTATCGTCTTGAGTCCAACCCGGTAAGACACG
ACTTATCGCCACTGGCAGCAGCCACTGGTAACAGGATTAGCAGAGCGAGGTATGTAGGCGGTGCTACAGA
GTTCTTGAAGTGGTGGCCTAACTACGGCTACACTAGAAGGACAGTATTTGGTATCTGCGCTCTGCTGAAG
CCAGTTACCTTCGGAAAAAGAGTTGGTAGCTCTTGATCCGGCAAACAAACCACCGCTGGTAGCGGTGGTT
TTTTTGTTTGCAAGCAGCAGATTACGCGCAGAAAAAAAGGATCTCAAGAAGATCCTTTGATCTTTTCTAC
GGGGTCTGACGCTCAGTGGAACGAAAACTCACGTTAAGGGATTTTGGTCATGAGATTATCAAAAAGGATC
TTCACCTAGATCCTTTTAAATTAAAAATGAAGTTTTAAATCAATCTAAAGTATATATGAGTAAACTTGGT
CTGACAGTTACCAATGCTTAATCAGTGAGGCACCTATCTCAGCGATCTGTCTATTTCGTTCATCCATAGT
TGCCTGACTCCCCGTCGTGTAGATAACTACGATACGGGAGGGCTTACCATCTGGCCCCAGTGCTGCAATG
ATACCGCGAGACCCACGCTCACCGGCTCCAGATTTATCAGCAATAAACCAGCCAGCCGGAAGGGCCGAGC
GCAGAAGTGGTCCTGCAACTTTATCCGCCTCCATCCAGTCTATTAATTGTTGCCGGGAAGCTAGAGTAAG
TAGTTCGCCAGTTAATAGTTTGCGCAACGTTGTTGCCATTGCTGCAGGCATCGTGGTGTCACGCTCGTCG
TTTGGTATGGCTTCATTCAGCTCCGGTTCCCAACGATCAAGGCGAGTTACATGATCCCCCATGTTGTGCA
AAAAAGCGGTTAGCTCCTTCGGTCCTCCGATCGTTGTCAGAAGTAAGTTGGCCGCAGTGTTATCACTCAT
GGTTATGGCAGCACTGCATAATTCTCTTACTGTCATGCCATCCGTAAGATGCTTTTCTGTGACTGGTGAG
TACTCAACCAAGTCATTCTGAGAATAGTGTATGCGGCGACCGAGTTGCTCTTGCCCGGCGTCAATACGGG
ATAATACCGCGCCACATAGCAGAACTTTAAAAGTGCTCATCATTGGAAAACGTTCTTCGGGGCGAAAACT
CTCAAGGATCTTACCGCTGTTGAGATCCAGTTCGATGTAACCCACTCGTGCACCCAACTGATCTTCAGCA
TCTTTTACTTTCACCAGCGTTTCTGGGTGAGCAAAAACAGGAAGGCAAAATGCCGCAAAAAAGGGAATAA
GGGCGACACGGAAATGTTGAATACTCATACTCTTCCTTTTTCAATATTATTGAAGCATTTATCAGGGTTA
TTGTCTCATGAGCGGATACATATTTGAATGTATTTAGAAAAATAAACAAATAGGGGTTCCGCGCACATTT
CCCCGAAAAGTGCCACCTGAAATTGTAAACGTTAATATTTTGTTAAAATTCGCGTTAAATTTTTGTTAAA
TCAGCTCATTTTTTAACCAATAGGCCGAAATCGGCAAAATCCCTTATAAATCAAAAGAATAGACCGAGAT
AGGGT
[37 nt withheld, positions 8966-9002]
AAAGAACGTGGACTCCAACGTCAAAGG
[49 nt withheld, positions 9030-9078]
T
[91 nt withheld, positions 9080-9170]
G
[124 nt withheld, positions 9172-9295]
CCCATTCGCCA
