>Addgene plasmid #74277 | pJK556 | addgene partial sequence | sequence record 141190 | T7 5'-TAATACGACTCACTATAGGG-3'
TTTTGTTTAACTTTAAGAAGGAGATATACATATGCATCATCATCATCATCACGGCGAAAACCTGTATTTT
CAGGGCGGATCTATGATGGAAATTCTGCGTGGTTCGCCTGCACTGTCGGCATTCCGAATCAACAAACTGC
TGGCACGTTTTCAGGCTGCCAGGCTCCCGGTTCACAATATTTACGCCGAGTATGTCCATTTTGCTGACCT
CAATGCGCCGTTAAACGATGATGAGCACGCACAACTTGAACGCCTGCTGAAATATGGTCCGGCACTCGCC
AGCCACGCCCCGCAAGGCAAACTCCTGCTGGTGACCCCGCGTCCTGGCACCATCTCTCCCTGGTCTTCGA
AAGCGACCGATATTGCCCATAACTGCGGGCTACAACAGGTAAACCGCCTTGAGCGCGGCGTTGCTTACTA
TATAGAAGCCGGTACGCTGACCAATGAACAATGGCAGCAGGTTACCGCTGAACTGCACGACCGCATGATG
GAAACGGTCTTTTTTGATTTAGATGATGCAGAGCAGTTGTTTGCCCACCATCAACCGACTCCGGTCACAA
GCGTTGATTTGCTGGGGCAGGGCCGTCAGGCGCTGATCGACGCTAACCTGCGTCTTGGCCTGGCTCTGGC
GGAAGATGAAATTGACTATCTGCAGGATGCTTTCACAAAGCTTGGTCGTAACCCGAACGACATCGAGCTG
TATATGTTCGCTCAGGCGAACTCTGAGCACTGCCGCCACAAAATTTTTAACGCCGACTGGATTATCGACG
GTGAACAACAGCCGAAATCGCTGTTCAGGATGATCAAAAATACTTTCGAAACCACGCCAGATCACGTTCT
CTCTGCTTATAAAGATAACGCCGCCGTAATGGAAGG
