>Addgene plasmid #74277 | pJK556 | addgene partial sequence | sequence record 141191 | T7term 5'-GCTAGTTATTGCTCAGCGG-3'
TGTTAGCAGCCGGATCTCAGTGGTGGTGGTGGTGGTGCTCGAGTTACCCCAACTGCTTACGCGCATTGCG
GAAAATGCGCATCCATGGGCCATCCTCGCCCCAGTTTTCCGGATGCCAGGAGTTGCTGACAGTACGGAAA
ACACGTTCCGGGTGCGGCATCATAATGGTGACTCGACCACTTTCAGTCGTAACCGACGTAATACCGTTCG
GTGAACCGTTCGGGTTAGCCGGGTAGGTTTCAGTGACTTTGCCGAAGTTATCGACATAGCGCAGTGCCAC
CAGCCCTTTGCTTTCCAGTGCCGCCAGATGCGCCGCATCACGCACTTCCACGCGCCCTTCACCATGAGAG
ACAGCAATCGGCATTTGCGAGCCCACCATCCCCTGCAACAGCAGAGACGGGCTTTGGGTTACTTCAACCA
GGCTGAAACGCGCTTCAAAGCGATCGGAGGTATTGCGCACAAAACGTGGCCACAACTCACTACCTGGGAT
CAGTTCGCGCAGGTTAGACATCATCTGGCAACCGTTACATACCCCCAGCGCCAGCGTTTGCGGACGGTGG
AAGAAGGTTGCAAACTCATCGCGTACACGGTCATTGAACAGGATTGACTTCGCCCAACCTTCACCGGCAC
CCAGCACATCACCGTAGGAGAAACCACCGCACGCGACCAGGGCGTGGAAATCTTCCAGGCCCGTGCGTCC
GGTCAGCAGGTCACTCATATGCACGTCGATAGCATCAAAGCCTGCACGGTGGAAAGCTGCCGCCATTTCA
ACATGCGAGTTCACGCCCTGCTCACGCAGTACGGCAACTTTCGGACGTGCGCCAGTGGCAATATACGGTG
CTGCCACATCTTCGTTGATATCGAACGACAGTTTTACATTCAGGCCCGGATCGGCGTCGTTAGATTTCGC
CTGATGCTCCTGATCGGCACAC
